>Addgene plasmid #75608 | DMPK gRNA (BRDN0001145527) | addgene full sequence | sequence record 184212 | Addgene Assembled Sequence
CCCGGGTGCAAAGATGGATAAAGTTTTAAACAGAGAGGAATCTTTGCAGCTAATGGACCTTCTAGGTCTT
GAAAGGAGTGGGAATTGGCTCCGGTGCCCGTCAGTGGGCAGAGCGCACATCGCCCACAGTCCCCGAGAAG
TTGGGGGGAGGGGTCGGCAATTGATCCGGTGCCTAGAGAAGGTGGCGCGGGGTAAACTGGGAAAGTGATG
TCGTGTACTGGCTCCGCCTTTTTCCCGAGGGTGGGGGAGAACCGTATATAAGTGCAGTAGTCGCCGTGAA
CGTTCTTTTTCGCAACGGGTTTGCCGCCAGAACACAGGTAAGTGCCGTGTGTGGTTCCCGCGGGCCTGGC
CTCTTTACGGGTTATGGCCCTTGCGTGCCTTGAATTACTTCCACCTGGCTGCAGTACGTGATTCTTGATC
CCGAGCTTCGGGTTGGAAGTGGGTGGGAGAGTTCGAGGCCTTGCGCTTAAGGAGCCCCTTCGCCTCGTGC
TTGAGTTGAGGCCTGGCCTGGGCGCTGGGGCCGCCGCGTGCGAATCTGGTGGCACCTTCGCGCCTGTCTC
GCTGCTTTCGATAAGTCTCTAGCCATTTAAAATTTTTGATGACCTGCTGCGACGCTTTTTTTCTGGCAAG
ATAGTCTTGTAAATGCGGGCCAAGATCTGCACACTGGTATTTCGGTTTTTGGGGCCGCGGGCGGCGACGG
GGCCCGTGCGTCCCAGCGCACATGTTCGGCGAGGCGGGGCCTGCGAGCGCGGCCACCGAGAATCGGACGG
GGGTAGTCTCAAGCTGGCCGGCCTGCTCTGGTGCCTGGCCTCGCGCCGCCGTGTATCGCCCCGCCCTGGG
CGGCAAGGCTGGCCCGGTCGGCACCAGTTGCGTGAGCGGAAAGATGGCCGCTTCCCGGCCCTGCTGCAGG
GAGCTCAAAATGGAGGACGCGGCGCTCGGGAGAGCGGGCGGGTGAGTCACCCACACAAAGGAAAAGGGCC
TTTCCGTCCTCAGCCGTCGCTTCATGTGACTCCACGGAGTACCGGGCGCCGTCCAGGCACCTCGATTAGT
TCTCGAGCTTTTGGAGTACGTCGTCTTTAGGTTGGGGGGAGGGGTTTTATGCGATGGAGTTTCCCCACAC
TGAGTGGGTGGAGACTGAAGTTAGGCCAGCTTGGCACTTGATGTAATTCTCCTTGGAATTTGCCCTTTTT
GAGTTTGGATCTTGGTTCATTCTCAAGCCTCAGACAGTGGTTCAAAGTTTTTTTCTTCCATTTCAGGTGT
CGTGACGTACGGCCACCATGACCGAGTACAAGCCCACGGTGCGCCTCGCCACCCGCGACGACGTCCCCAG
GGCCGTACGCACCCTCGCCGCCGCGTTCGCCGACTACCCCGCCACGCGCCACACCGTCGATCCGGACCGC
CACATCGAGCGGGTCACCGAGCTGCAAGAACTCTTCCTCACGCGCGTCGGGCTCGACATCGGCAAGGTGT
GGGTCGCGGACGACGGCGCCGCCGTGGCGGTCTGGACCACGCCGGAGAGCGTCGAAGCGGGGGCGGTGTT
CGCCGAGATCGGCCCGCGCATGGCCGAGTTGAGCGGTTCCCGGCTGGCCGCGCAGCAACAGATGGAAGGC
CTCCTGGCGCCGCACCGGCCCAAGGAGCCCGCGTGGTTCCTGGCCACCGTCGGAGTCTCGCCCGACCACC
AGGGCAAGGGTCTGGGCAGCGCCGTCGTGCTCCCCGGAGTGGAGGCGGCCGAGCGCGCCGGGGTGCCCGC
CTTCCTGGAGACCTCCGCGCCCCGCAACCTCCCCTTCTACGAGCGGCTCGGCTTCACCGTCACCGCCGAC
GTCGAGGTGCCCGAAGGACCGCGCACCTGGTGCATGACCCGCAAGCCCGGTGCCTGAACGCGTTAAGTCG
ACAATCAACCTCTGGATTACAAAATTTGTGAAAGATTGACTGGTATTCTTAACTATGTTGCTCCTTTTAC
GCTATGTGGATACGCTGCTTTAATGCCTTTGTATCATGCTATTGCTTCCCGTATGGCTTTCATTTTCTCC
TCCTTGTATAAATCCTGGTTGCTGTCTCTTTATGAGGAGTTGTGGCCCGTTGTCAGGCAACGTGGCGTGG
TGTGCACTGTGTTTGCTGACGCAACCCCCACTGGTTGGGGCATTGCCACCACCTGTCAGCTCCTTTCCGG
GACTTTCGCTTTCCCCCTCCCTATTGCCACGGCGGAACTCATCGCCGCCTGCCTTGCCCGCTGCTGGACA
GGGGCTCGGCTGTTGGGCACTGACAATTCCGTGGTGTTGTCGGGGAAATCATCGTCCTTTCCTTGGCTGC
TCGCCTGTGTTGCCACCTGGATTCTGCGCGGGACGTCCTTCTGCTACGTCCCTTCGGCCCTCAATCCAGC
GGACCTTCCTTCCCGCGGCCTGCTGCCGGCTCTGCGGCCTCTTCCGCGTCTTCGCCTTCGCCCTCAGACG
AGTCGGATCTCCCTTTGGGCCGCCTCCCCGCGTCGACTTTAAGACCAATGACTTACAAGGCAGCTGTAGA
TCTTAGCCACTTTTTAAAAGAAAAGGGGGGACTGGAAGGGCTAATTCACTCCCAACGAAGACAAGATCTG
CTTTTTGCTTGTACTGGGTCTCTCTGGTTAGACCAGATCTGAGCCTGGGAGCTCTCTGGCTAACTAGGGA
ACCCACTGCTTAAGCCTCAATAAAGCTTGCCTTGAGTGCTTCAAGTAGTGTGTGCCCGTCTGTTGTGTGA
CTCTGGTAACTAGAGATCCCTCAGACCCTTTTAGTCAGTGTGGAAAATCTCTAGCAGTACGTATAGTAGT
TCATGTCATCTTATTATTCAGTATTTATAACTTGCAAAGAAATGAATATCAGAGAGTGAGAGGAACTTGT
TTATTGCAGCTTATAATGGTTACAAATAAAGCAATAGCATCACAAATTTCACAAATAAAGCATTTTTTTC
ACTGCATTCTAGTTGTGGTTTGTCCAAACTCATCAATGTATCTTATCATGTCTGGCTCTAGCTATCCCGC
CCCTAACTCCGCCCATCCCGCCCCTAACTCCGCCCAGTTCCGCCCATTCTCCGCCCCATGGCTGACTAAT
TTTTTTTATTTATGCAGAGGCCGAGGCCGCCTCGGCCTCTGAGCTATTCCAGAAGTAGTGAGGAGGCTTT
TTTGGAGGCCTAGGGACGTACCCAATTCGCCCTATAGTGAGTCGTATTACGCGCGCTCACTGGCCGTCGT
TTTACAACGTCGTGACTGGGAAAACCCTGGCGTTACCCAACTTAATCGCCTTGCAGCACATCCCCCTTTC
GCCAGCTGGCGTAATAGCGAAGAGGCCCGCACCGATCGCCCTTCCCAACAGTTGCGCAGCCTGAATGGCG
AATGGG
[124 nt withheld, positions 3367-3490]
C
[91 nt withheld, positions 3492-3582]
A
[49 nt withheld, positions 3584-3632]
CCTTTGACGTTGGAGTCCACGTTCTTT
[37 nt withheld, positions 3660-3696]
ACCCTATCTCGGTCTATTCTTTTGATTTATAAGGGATTTTGCCGATTTCGGCCTATTGGTTAAAAAATGA
GCTGATTTAACAAAAATTTAACGCGAATTTTAACAAAATATTAACGCTTACAATTTAGGTGGCACTTTTC
GGGGAAATGTGCGCGGAACCCCTATTTGTTTATTTTTCTAAATACATTCAAATATGTATCCGCTCATGAG
ACAATAACCCTGATAAATGCTTCAATAATATTGAAAAAGGAAGAGTATGAGTATTCAACATTTCCGTGTC
GCCCTTATTCCCTTTTTTGCGGCATTTTGCCTTCCTGTTTTTGCTCACCCAGAAACGCTGGTGAAAGTAA
AAGATGCTGAAGATCAGTTGGGTGCACGAGTGGGTTACATCGAACTGGATCTCAACAGCGGTAAGATCCT
TGAGAGTTTTCGCCCCGAAGAACGTTTTCCAATGATGAGCACTTTTAAAGTTCTGCTATGTGGCGCGGTA
TTATCCCGTATTGACGCCGGGCAAGAGCAACTCGGTCGCCGCATACACTATTCTCAGAATGACTTGGTTG
AGTACTCACCAGTCACAGAAAAGCATCTTACGGATGGCATGACAGTAAGAGAATTATGCAGTGCTGCCAT
AACCATGAGTGATAACACTGCGGCCAACTTACTTCTGACAACGATCGGAGGACCGAAGGAGCTAACCGCT
TTTTTGCACAACATGGGGGATCATGTAACTCGCCTTGATCGTTGGGAACCGGAGCTGAATGAAGCCATAC
CAAACGACGAGCGTGACACCACGATGCCTGTAGCAATGGCAACAACGTTGCGCAAACTATTAACTGGCGA
ACTACTTACTCTAGCTTCCCGGCAACAATTAATAGACTGGATGGAGGCGGATAAAGTTGCAGGACCACTT
CTGCGCTCGGCCCTTCCGGCTGGCTGGTTTATTGCTGATAAATCTGGAGCCGGTGAGCGTGGGTCTCGCG
GTATCATTGCAGCACTGGGGCCAGATGGTAAGCCCTCCCGTATCGTAGTTATCTACACGACGGGGAGTCA
GGCAACTATGGATGAACGAAATAGACAGATCGCTGAGATAGGTGCCTCACTGATTAAGCATTGGTAACTG
TCAGACCAAGTTTACTCATATATACTTTAGATTGATTTAAAACTTCATTTTTAATTTAAAAGGATCTAGG
TGAAGATCCTTTTTGATAATCTCATGACCAAAATCCCTTAACGTGAGTTTTCGTTCCACTGAGCGTCAGA
CCCCGTAGAAAAGATCAAAGGATCTTCTTGAGATCCTTTTTTTCTGCGCGTAATCTGCTGCTTGCAAACA
AAAAAACCACCGCTACCAGCGGTGGTTTGTTTGCCGGATCAAGAGCTACCAACTCTTTTTCCGAAGGTAA
CTGGCTTCAGCAGAGCGCAGATACCAAATACTGTTCTTCTAGTGTAGCCGTAGTTAGGCCACCACTTCAA
GAACTCTGTAGCACCGCCTACATACCTCGCTCTGCTAATCCTGTTACCAGTGGCTGCTGCCAGTGGCGAT
AAGTCGTGTCTTACCGGGTTGGACTCAAGACGATAGTTACCGGATAAGGCGCAGCGGTCGGGCTGAACGG
GGGGTTCGTGCACACAGCCCAGCTTGGAGCGAACGACCTACACCGAACTGAGATACCTACAGCGTGAGCT
ATGAGAAAGCGCCACGCTTCCCGAAGGGAGAAAGGCGGACAGGTATCCGGTAAGCGGCAGGGTCGGAACA
GGAGAGCGCACGAGGGAGCTTCCAGGGGGAAACGCCTGGTATCTTTATAGTCCTGTCGGGTTTCGCCACC
TCTGACTTGAGCGTCGATTTTTGTGATGCTCGTCAGGGGGGCGGAGCCTATGGAAAAACGCCAGCAACGC
GGCCTTTTTACGGTTCCTGGCCTTTTGCTGGCCTTTTGCTCACATGTTCTTTCCTGCGTTATCCCCTGAT
TCTGTGGATAACCGTATTACCGCCTTTGAGTGAGCTGATACCGCTCGCCGCAGCCGAACGACCGAGCGCA
GCGAGTCAGTGAGCGAGGAAGCGGAAGAGCGCCCAATACGCAAACCGCCTCTCCCCGCGCGTTGGCCGAT
TCATTAATGCAGCTGGCACGACAGGTTTCCCGACTGGAAAGCGGGCAGTGAGCGCAACGCAATTAATGTG
AGTTAGCTCACTCATTAGGCACCCCAGGCTTTACACTTTATGCTTCCGGCTCGTATGTTGTGTGGAATTG
TGAGCGGATAACAATTTCACACAGGAAACAGCTATGACCATGATTACGCCAAGCGCGCAATTAACCCTCA
CTAAAGGGAACAAAAGCTGGAGCTGCAAGCTTAATGTAGTCTTATGCAATACTCTTGTAGTCTTGCAACA
TGGTAACGATGAGTTAGCAACATGCCTTACAAGGAGAGAAAAAGCACCGTGCATGCCGATTGGTGGAAGT
AAGGTGGTACGATCGTGCCTTATTAGGAAGGCAACAGACGGGTCTGACATGGATTGGACGAACCACTGAA
TTGCCGCATTGCAGAGATATTGTATTTAAGTGCCTAGCTCGATACATAAACGGGTCTCTCTGGTTAGACC
AGATCTGAGCCTGGGAGCTCTCTGGCTAACTAGGGAACCCACTGCTTAAGCCTCAATAAAGCTTGCCTTG
AGTGCTTCAAGTAGTGTGTGCCCGTCTGTTGTGTGACTCTGGTAACTAGAGATCCCTCAGACCCTTTTAG
TCAGTGTGGAAAATCTCTAGCAGTGGCGCCCGAACAGGGACTTGAAAGCGAAAGGGAAACCAGAGGAGCT
CTCTCGACGCAGGACTCGGCTTGCTGAAGCGCGCACGGCAAGAGGCGAGGGGCGGCGACTGGTGAGTACG
CCAAAAATTTTGACTAGCGGAGGCTAGAAGGAGAGAGATGGGTGCGAGAGCGTCAGTATTAAGCGGGGGA
GAATTAGATCGCGATGGGAAAAAATTCGGTTAAGGCCAGGGGGAAAGAAAAAATATAAATTAAAACATAT
AGTATGGGCAAGCAGGGAGCTAGAACGATTCGCAGTTAATCCTGGCCTGTTAGAAACATCAGAAGGCTGT
AGACAAATACTGGGACAGCTACAACCATCCCTTCAGACAGGATCAGAAGAACTTAGATCATTATATAATA
CAGTAGCAACCCTCTATTGTGTGCATCAAAGGATAGAGATAAAAGACACCAAGGAAGCTTTAGACAAGAT
AGAGGAAGAGCAAAACAAAAGTAAGACCACCGCACAGCAAGCGGCCGCTGATCTTCAGACCTGGAGGAGG
AGATATGAGGGACAATTGGAGAAGTGAATTATATAAATATAAAGTAGTAAAAATTGAACCATTAGGAGTA
GCACCCACCAAGGCAAAGAGAAGAGTGGTGCAGAGAGAAAAAAGAGCAGTGGGAATAGGAGCTTTGTTCC
TTGGGTTCTTGGGAGCAGCAGGAAGCACTATGGGCGCAGCGTCAATGACGCTGACGGTACAGGCCAGACA
ATTATTGTCTGGTATAGTGCAGCAGCAGAACAATTTGCTGAGGGCTATTGAGGCGCAACAGCATCTGTTG
CAACTCACAGTCTGGGGCATCAAGCAGCTCCAGGCAAGAATCCTGGCTGTGGAAAGATACCTAAAGGATC
AACAGCTCCTGGGGATTTGGGGTTGCTCTGGAAAACTCATTTGCACCACTGCTGTGCCTTGGAATGCTAG
TTGGAGTAATAAATCTCTGGAACAGATTTGGAATCACACGACCTGGATGGAGTGGGACAGAGAAATTAAC
AATTACACAAGCTTAATACACTCCTTAATTGAAGAATCGCAAAACCAGCAAGAAAAGAATGAACAAGAAT
TATTGGAATTAGATAAATGGGCAAGTTTGTGGAATTGGTTTAACATAACAAATTGGCTGTGGTATATAAA
ATTATTCATAATGATAGTAGGAGGCTTGGTAGGTTTAAGAATAGTTTTTGCTGTACTTTCTATAGTGAAT
AGAGTTAGGCAGGGATATTCACCATTATCGTTTCAGACCCACCTCCCAACCCCGAGGGGACCCAGAGAGG
GCCTATTTCCCATGATTCCTTCATATTTGCATATACGATACAAGGCTGTTAGAGAGATAATTAGAATTAA
TTTGACTGTAAACACAAAGATATTAGTACAAAATACGTGACGTAGAAAGTAATAATTTCTTGGGTAGTTT
GCAGTTTTAAAATTATGTTTTAAAATGGACTATCATATGCTTACCGTAACTTGAAAGTATTTCGATTTCT
TGGCTTTATATATCTTGTGGAAAGGACGAAACACCGCTTCTACGCGGATTCCACGGGTTTTAGAGCTAGA
AATAGCAAGTTAAAATAAGGCTAGTCCGTTATCAACTTGAAAAAGTGGCACCGAGTCGGTGCTTTTTTAA
GCTTGGCGTAACTAGATCTTGAGACAAATGGCAGTATTCATCCACAATTTTAAAAGAAAAGGGGGGATTG
GGGGGTACAGTGCAGGGGAAAGAATAGTAGACATAATAGCAACAGACATACAAACTAAAGAATTACAAAA
ACAAATTACAAAAATTCAAAATTTTCGGGTTTATTACAGGGACAGCAGAGATCCACTTTGGCGCCGGCTC
GAGGGGG
Features (pLannotate 1.2.2; 29 found; start..end, strand, type, name):
     14..80      +  CDS            small t antigen (fragment): SV40 (simian virus 40) small t antigen
    106..317     +  promoter       EF-1α core promoter: core promoter for human elongation factor EF-1α
    318..1256    +  intron         EF-1α intron A: intron upstream of the start codon of human EF-1α
   1278..1877    +  CDS            PuroR (fragment): puromycin N-acetyltransferase; pac from Streptomyces; confers resistance to puromycin
   1893..2481    +  misc_feature   WPRE: woodchuck hepatitis virus posttranscriptional regulatory element
   2532..2551    +  misc_feature   cPPT/CTS (fragment): central polypurine tract and central termination sequence of HIV-1
   2553..2786    +  LTR            3' LTR (ΔU3): self-inactivating 3' long terminal repeat (LTR) from HIV-1
   2864..2985    +  polyA_signal   SV40 poly(A) signal: SV40 polyadenylation signal
   3025..3160    +  rep_origin     SV40 ori: SV40 origin of replication
   3181..3199    -  promoter       T7 promoter: promoter for bacteriophage T7 RNA polymerase
   3207..3362    +  CDS            lacZα (fragment): LacZα fragment of β-galactosidase; lacZ fragment
   3367..3795    +  rep_origin     f1 ori (sequence partly withheld): f1 bacteriophage origin of replication; arrow indicates direction of (+) strand synthesis
   3848..3952    +  promoter       AmpR promoter: bla
   3953..4813    +  CDS            AmpR: β-lactamase; bla; confers resistance to ampicillin, carbenicillin, and related antibiotics
   4984..5572    +  rep_origin     ori: high-copy-number ColE1/pMB1/pBR322/pUC origin of replication
   5755..5847    +  CDS            lacI (fragment): lac repressor; lacI; The lac repressor binds to the lac operator to inhibit transcription in E. coli. This inhibition can be relieved by adding lactose or isopropyl-β-D-thiogalactopyranoside (IPTG).
   5860..5881    +  protein_bind   CAP binding site: CAP binding activates transcription in the presence of cAMP. E. coli catabolite activator protein
   5896..5926    +  promoter       lac promoter: promoter for the E. coli lac operon
   5934..5950    +  protein_bind   lac operator: The lac repressor binds to the lac operator to inhibit transcription in E. coli. This inhibition can be relieved by adding lactose or isopropyl-β-D-thiogalactopyranoside (IPTG). lac repressor encoded by lacI
   5995..6013    +  promoter       T3 promoter: promoter for bacteriophage T3 RNA polymerase
   6041..6267    +  promoter       RSV promoter: Rous sarcoma virus enhancer/promoter
   6268..6448    +  LTR            5' LTR (truncated): truncated 5' long terminal repeat (LTR) from HIV-1
   6495..6620    +  misc_feature   HIV-1 Ψ: packaging signal of human immunodeficiency virus type 1
   6604..6967    +  CDS            HIV-1 gag (fragment): gag protein from human immunodeficiency virus 1; gag
   7113..7346    +  misc_feature   RRE: The Rev response element (RRE) of HIV-1 allows for Rev-dependent mRNA export from the nucleus to the cytoplasm.
   7723..7749    +  CDS            Rev (fragment): human immunodeficiency virus 1 (HIV-1) Rev protein; rev; enhances nuclear export of unspliced and incompletely spliced viral mRNAs
   7753..7993    +  promoter       U6 promoter: RNA polymerase III promoter for human U6 snRNA
   8023..8098    +  misc_RNA       gRNA scaffold: guide RNA scaffold for the Streptococcus pyogenes CRISPR/Cas9 system
   8154..8271    +  misc_feature   cPPT/CTS: central polypurine tract and central termination sequence of HIV-1
