[The description below was written by a language model from this plasmid's Addgene catalogue record and pLannotate feature annotations shown in this document.]
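Description:
DMPK gRNA (BRDN0001145527) is a third-generation lentiviral guide RNA plasmid built on the lentiGuide-Puro backbone and designed to target human DMPK, the myotonic dystrophy protein kinase gene. The assembled sequence is 8,323 nt. It is maintained in E. coli as a high-copy plasmid through a ColE1/pUC-type origin with ampicillin resistance (β-lactamase). The backbone also carries an f1 origin, an SV40 origin and poly(A) signal, and residual lac and T7/T3 promoter elements from the parental cloning vector.

The lentiviral transfer cassette begins with an RSV promoter fused to a truncated HIV-1 5' LTR, which makes genomic RNA production in packaging cells Tat-independent. This is followed by the Ψ packaging signal with a partial gag sequence, and then the Rev response element for Rev-dependent nuclear export. A human U6 RNA polymerase III promoter then drives the DMPK-specific spacer joined to the Streptococcus pyogenes Cas9 guide scaffold. The cPPT/CTS element lies downstream of this unit. A second expression unit uses the EF-1α core promoter and its intron A to express puromycin N-acetyltransferase, allowing puromycin selection of transduced mammalian cells. WPRE follows to enhance transcript expression, and the cassette ends in a self-inactivating ΔU3 3' LTR.

The plasmid does not encode Cas9, so it must be paired with a separate Cas9 vector or used in cells that already express the nuclease. According to the depositor, the guide was designed against multiple DMPK RefSeq transcript variants and belongs to a human kinome gRNA collection, which suits it to CRISPR knockout of DMPK.
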