Addgene plasmid #75608: DMPK gRNA (BRDN0001145527)
Purpose: 3rd generation lentiviral gRNA plasmid targeting human DMPK
Depositing lab: John Doench & David Root. Depositing organization: Broad Institute. Publication: Optimized sgRNA design to maximize activity and minimize off-target effects of CRISPR-Cas9. Doench JG, Fusi N, Sullender M, Hegde M, Vaimberg EW, Donovan KF, Smith I, Tothova Z, Wilen C, Orchard R, Virgin HW, Listgarten J, Root DE. Nat Biotechnol. 2016 Jan 18. doi: 10.1038/nbt.3437. PubMed 26780180.
Backbone
  Vector backbone: lentiGuide-Puro
  Backbone manufacturer: Zhang Lab (Addgene plasmid # 52963)
  Vector type: Mammalian Expression, Lentiviral, CRISPR
  Selectable markers: Puromycin
Growth in bacteria
  Bacterial resistance: Ampicillin, 100 μg/mL
  Growth temperature: 37°C
  Growth strain: DH5alpha
  Copy number: High Copy
Gene/Insert
  Gene/Insert name: DMPK (alt names: DMPK; NM_001081560.2)
  gRNA/shRNA sequence: CTTCTACGCGGATTCCACGG
  Species: H. sapiens (human)
  Entrez Gene: DMPK (a.k.a. DM, DM1, DM1PK, DMK, MDPK, MT-PK)
  Promoter: hU6
  Cloning method: Unknown
  Sequencing primers: 5′ U6-F; 3′ pS2-R
Terms and licenses: Academic/Nonprofit Terms; Industry Terms: Not Available to Industry
Depositor comments: The gRNA was designed to target the following Genbank reference sequence(s): NM_001081560.2,NM_001081562.2,NM_001081563.2,NM_001288764.1,NM_001288765.1,NM_001288766.1,NM_004409.4. Note that this plasmid does NOT contain Cas9. It should be used in conjunction with lentiCas9-Blast (Addgene #52962) or otherwise with cell lines already expressing Cas9. Browse the full kinome gRNA library at http://www.addgene.org/pooled-library/broadgpp-human-kinome/ or visit http://www.broadinstitute.org/rnai/public/ for detailed protocols and information.
How to cite: DMPK gRNA (BRDN0001145527) was a gift from John Doench & David Root (Addgene plasmid # 75608 ; http://n2t.net/addgene:75608 ; RRID:Addgene_75608)
