>Addgene plasmid #75608 | DMPK gRNA (BRDN0001145527) | depositor partial sequence | sequence record 143068 | Target Sequence
CTTCTACGCGGATTCCACGG
