>Addgene plasmid #75608 | DMPK gRNA (BRDN0001145527) | addgene partial sequence | sequence record 184211 | hU6-F
TAGAAAGTAATAATTTCTTGGGTAGTTTGCAGTTTTAAAATTATGTTTTAAAATGGACTATCATATGCTT
ACCGTAACTTGAAAGTATTTCGATTTCTTGGCTTTATATATCTTGTGGAAAGGACGAAACACCGCTTCTA
CGCGGATTCCACGGGTTTTAGAGCTAGAAATAGCAAGTTAAAATAAGGCTAGTCCGTTATCAACTTGAAA
AAGTGGCACCGAGTCGGTGCTTTTTTAAGCTTGGCGTAACTAGATCTTGAGACAAATGGCAGTATTCATC
CACAATTTTAAAAGAAAAGGGGGGATTGGGGGGTACAGTGCAGGGGAAAGAATAGTAGACATAATAGCAA
CAGACATACAAACTAAAGAATTACAAAAACAAATTACAAAAATTCAAAATTTTCGGGTTTATTACAGGGA
CAGCAGAGATCCACTTTGGCGCCGGCTCGAGGGGGCCCGGGTGCAAAGATGGATAAAGTTTTAAACAGAG
AGGAATCTTTGCAGCTAATGGACCTTCTAGGTCTTGAAAGGAGTGGGAATTGGCTCCGGTGCCCGTCAGT
GGGCAGAGCG
